>Addgene plasmid #100990 | Rp51a_SUS1 5'ss_No_BP_pBP-pUC18 | depositor full sequence | sequence record 190204 | Rp51a_SUS1 5'ss_No_BP_pBP-pUC18 sequence 3045 bps
TCGCGCGTTTCGGTGATGACGGTGAAAACCTCTGACACATGCAGCTCCCGGAGACGGTCACAGCTTGTCT
GTAAGCGGATGCCGGGAGCAGACAAGCCCGTCAGGGCGCGTCAGCGGGTGTTGGCGGGTGTCGGGGCTGG
CTTAACTATGCGGCATCAGAGCAGATTGTACTGAGAGTGCACCATATGCGGTGTGAAATACCGCACAGAT
GCGTAAGGAGAAAATACCGCATCAGGCGCCATTCGCCATTCAGGCTGCGCAACTGTTGGGAAGGGCGATC
GGTGCGGGCCTCTTCGCTATTACGCCAGCTGGCGAAAGGGGGATGTGCTGCAAGGCGATTAAGTTGGGTA
ACGCCAGGGTTTTCCCAGTCACGACGTTGTAAAACGACGGCCAGTGCCAAGCTTGATTACGCCAAGCTCT
AATACGACTCACTATAGGGGAAAGCTAGCTTGGGATCTCGAGACTAGCAATAACAAAATTGTATGATAAT
ATGGACTAAAGGAGGCTTTTAAGGACACGTAATATTGAGTCGACCGTGTTTTTGATATCAGTAGTTAGTG
AAGTTGAATTGCATTGTTTGTGTTTTTATTTTGTATTGCTTTTCGTCATTTTAATAGGGTAGAGTTAGAA
CCAAGACCGTCAAGCGTGCTTCTAAGGCTTTGATTGAACGTTACTATCCAAAGTTGACTTTGGATTTCCA
AACCAACAAGAGACTTTGTGATGAAATCGCCACTATCCAATCCAAGAGATTGAGAAACAAGATTGCTGGT
TACACCACCCATTTGATGAAGAGAATCCAAAAGGGTCGGAATTCGTAATCATGGTCATAGCTGTTTCCTG
TGTGAAATTGTTATCCGCTCACAATTCCACACAACATACGAGCCGGAAGCATAAAGTGTAAAGCCTGGGG
TGCCTAATGAGTGAGCTAACTCACATTAATTGCGTTGCGCTCACTGCCCGCTTTCCAGTCGGGAAACCTG
TCGTGCCAGCTGCATTAATGAATCGGCCAACGCGCGGGGAGAGGCGGTTTGCGTATTGGGCGCTCTTCCG
CTTCCTCGCTCACTGACTCGCTGCGCTCGGTCGTTCGGCTGCGGCGAGCGGTATCAGCTCACTCAAAGGC
GGTAATACGGTTATCCACAGAATCAGGGGATAACGCAGGAAAGAACATGTGAGCAAAAGGCCAGCAAAAG
GCCAGGAACCGTAAAAAGGCCGCGTTGCTGGCGTTTTTCCATAGGCTCCGCCCCCCTGACGAGCATCACA
AAAATCGACGCTCAAGTCAGAGGTGGCGAAACCCGACAGGACTATAAAGATACCAGGCGTTTCCCCCTGG
AAGCTCCCTCGTGCGCTCTCCTGTTCCGACCCTGCCGCTTACCGGATACCTGTCCGCCTTTCTCCCTTCG
GGAAGCGTGGCGCTTTCTCAAAGCTCACGCTGTAGGTATCTCAGTTCGGTGTAGGTCGTTCGCTCCAAGC
TGGGCTGTGTGCACGAACCCCCCGTTCAGCCCGACCGCTGCGCCTTATCCGGTAACTATCGTCTTGAGTC
CAACCCGGTAAGACACGACTTATCGCCACTGGCAGCAGCCACTGGTAACAGGATTAGCAGAGCGAGGTAT
GTAGGCGGTGCTACAGAGTTCTTGAAGTGGTGGCCTAACTACGGCTACACTAGAAGAACAGTATTTGGTA
TCTGCGCTCTGCTGAAGCCAGTTACCTTCGGAAAAAGAGTTGGTAGCTCTTGATCCGGCAAACAAACCAC
CGCTGGTAGCGGTGGTTTTTTTGTTTGCAAGCAGCAGATTACGCGCAGAAAAAAAGGATCTCAAGAAGAT
CCTTTGATCTTTTCTACGGGGTCTGACGCTCAGTGGAACGAAAACTCACGTTAAGGGATTTTGGTCATGA
GATTATCAAAAAGGATCTTCACCTAGATCCTTTTAAATTAAAAATGAAGTTTTAAATCAATCTAAAGTAT
ATATGAGTAAACTTGGTCTGACAGTTACCAATGCTTAATCAGTGAGGCACCTATCTCAGCGATCTGTCTA
TTTCGTTCATCCATAGTTGCCTGACTCCCCGTCGTGTAGATAACTACGATACGGGAGGGCTTACCATCTG
GCCCCAGTGCTGCAATGATACCGCGAGACCCACGCTCACCGGCTCCAGATTTATCAGCAATAAACCAGCC
AGCCGGAAGGGCCGAGCGCAGAAGTGGTCCTGCAACTTTATCCGCCTCCATCCAGTCTATTAATTGTTGC
CGGGAAGCTAGAGTAAGTAGTTCGCCAGTTAATAGTTTGCGCAACGTTGTTGCCATTGCTACAGGCATCG
TGGTGTCACGCTCGTCGTTTGGTATGGCTTCATTCAGCTCCGGTTCCCAACGATCAAGGCGAGTTACATG
ATCCCCCATGTTGTGCAAAAAAGCGGTTAGCTCCTTCGGTCCTCCGATCGTTGTCAGAAGTAAGTTGGCC
GCAGTGTTATCACTCATGGTTATGGCAGCACTGCATAATTCTCTTACTGTCATGCCATCCGTAAGATGCT
TTTCTGTGACTGGTGAGTACTCAACCAAGTCATTCTGAGAATAGTGTATGCGGCGACCGAGTTGCTCTTG
CCCGGCGTCAATACGGGATAATACCGCGCCACATAGCAGAACTTTAAAAGTGCTCATCATTGGAAAACGT
TCTTCGGGGCGAAAACTCTCAAGGATCTTACCGCTGTTGAGATCCAGTTCGATGTAACCCACTCGTGCAC
CCAACTGATCTTCAGCATCTTTTACTTTCACCAGCGTTTCTGGGTGAGCAAAAACAGGAAGGCAAAATGC
CGCAAAAAAGGGAATAAGGGCGACACGGAAATGTTGAATACTCATACTCTTCCTTTTTCAATATTATTGA
AGCATTTATCAGGGTTATTGTCTCATGAGCGGATACATATTTGAATGTATTTAGAAAAATAAACAAATAG
GGGTTCCGCGCACATTTCCCCGAAAAGTGCCACCTGACGTCTAAGAAACCATTATTATCATGACATTAAC
CTATAAAAATAGGCGTATCACGAGGCCCTTTCGTC
Features (pLannotate 1.2.2; 12 found; start..end, strand, type, name):
    137..236     +  misc_feature   bom (fragment): basis of mobility region from pBR322
    242..396     -  CDS            lacZα (fragment): LacZα fragment of β-galactosidase; lacZ fragment
    420..438     +  promoter       T7 promoter: promoter for bacteriophage T7 RNA polymerase
    618..803     +  CDS            rps17e: RS17E_METTH - Experimental evidence at protein level: Swiss-Prot protein existence level 1. From Methanothermobacter thermautotrophicus (strain ATCC 29096 / DSM 1053 / JCM 10044 / NBRC 100330 / Delta H) (Methanobacterium thermoautotrophicum).
    848..864     -  protein_bind   lac operator: The lac repressor binds to the lac operator to inhibit transcription in E. coli. This inhibition can be relieved by adding lactose or isopropyl-β-D-thiogalactopyranoside (IPTG). lac repressor encoded by lacI
    872..902     -  promoter       lac promoter: promoter for the E. coli lac operon
    917..938     -  protein_bind   CAP binding site: CAP binding activates transcription in the presence of cAMP. E. coli catabolite activator protein
    951..1043    -  CDS            lacI (fragment): lac repressor; lacI; The lac repressor binds to the lac operator to inhibit transcription in E. coli. This inhibition can be relieved by adding lactose or isopropyl-β-D-thiogalactopyranoside (IPTG).
   1226..1814    -  rep_origin     ori: high-copy-number ColE1/pMB1/pBR322/pUC origin of replication
   1985..2845    -  CDS            AmpR: β-lactamase; bla; confers resistance to ampicillin, carbenicillin, and related antibiotics
   2846..2950    -  promoter       AmpR promoter: bla
   3045..35      +  CDS            rop (fragment) (across the origin): Rop protein, which maintains plasmids at low copy number; rop
