>Addgene plasmid #100990 | Rp51a_SUS1 5'ss_No_BP_pBP-pUC18 | addgene full sequence | sequence record 194330 | Addgene NGS Result
CGCGTTTCGGTGATGACGGTGAAAACCTCTGACACATGCAGCTCCCGGAGACGGTCACAGCTTGTCTGTA
AGCGGATGCCGGGAGCAGACAAGCCCGTCAGGGCGCGTCAGCGGGTGTTGGCGGGTGTCGGGGCTGGCTT
AACTATGCGGCATCAGAGCAGATTGTACTGAGAGTGCACCATATGCGGTGTGAAATACCGCACAGATGCG
TAAGGAGAAAATACCGCATCAGGCGCCATTCGCCATTCAGGCTGCGCAACTGTTGGGAAGGGCGATCGGT
GCGGGCCTCTTCGCTATTACGCCAGCTGGCGAAAGGGGGATGTGCTGCAAGGCGATTAAGTTGGGTAACG
CCAGGGTTTTCCCAGTCACGACGTTGTAAAACGACGGCCAGTGCCAAGCTTGATTACGCCAAGCTCTAAT
ACGACTCACTATAGGGGAAAGCTAGCTTGGGATCTCGAGACTAGCAATAACAAAATTGTATGATAATATG
GACTAAAGGAGGCTTTTAAGGACACGTAATATTGAGTCGACCGTGTTTTTGATATCAGTAGTTAGTGAAG
TTGAATTGCATTGTTTGTGTTTTTATTTTGTATTGCTTTTCGTCATTTTAATAGGGTAGAGTTAGAACCA
AGACCGTCAAGCGTGCTTCTAAGGCTTTGATTGAACGTTACTATCCAAAGTTGACTTTGGATTTCCAAAC
CAACAAGAGACTTTGTGATGAAATCGCCACTATCCAATCCAAGAGATTGAGAAACAAGATTGCTGGTTAC
ACCACCCATTTGATGAAGAGAATCCAAAAGGGTCGGAATTCGTAATCATGTCATAGCTGTTTCCTGTGTG
AAATTGTTATCCGCTCACAATTCCACACAACATACGAGCCGGAAGCATAAAGTGTAAAGCCTGGGGTGCC
TAATGAGTGAGCTAACTCACATTAATTGCGTTGCGCTCACTGCCCGCTTTCCAGTCGGGAAACCTGTCGT
GCCAGCTGCATTAATGAATCGGCCAACGCGCGGGGAGAGGCGGTTTGCGTATTGGGCGCTCTTCCGCTTC
CTCGCTCACTGACTCGCTGCGCTCGGTCGTTCGGCTGCGGCGAGCGGTATCAGCTCACTCAAAGGCGGTA
ATACGGTTATCCACAGAATCAGGGGATAACGCAGGAAAGAACATGTGAGCAAAAGGCCAGCAAAAGGCCA
GGAACCGTAAAAAGGCCGCGTTGCTGGCGTTTTTCCATAGGCTCCGCCCCCCTGACGAGCATCACAAAAA
TCGACGCTCAAGTCAGAGGTGGCGAAACCCGACAGGACTATAAAGATACCAGGCGTTTCCCCCTGGAAGC
TCCCTCGTGCGCTCTCCTGTTCCGACCCTGCCGCTTACCGGATACCTGTCCGCCTTTCTCCCTTCGGGAA
GCGTGGCGCTTTCTCATAGCTCACGCTGTAGGTATCTCAGTTCGGTGTAGGTCGTTCGCTCCAAGCTGGG
CTGTGTGCACGAACCCCCCGTTCAGCCCGACCGCTGCGCCTTATCCGGTAACTATCGTCTTGAGTCCAAC
CCGGTAAGACACGACTTATCGCCACTGGCAGCAGCCACTGGTAACAGGATTAGCAGAGCGAGGTATGTAG
GCGGTGCTACAGAGTTCTTGAAGTGGTGGCCTAACTACGGCTACACTAGAAGAACAGTATTTGGTATCTG
CGCTCTGCTGAAGCCAGTTACCTTCGGAAAAAGAGTTGGTAGCTCTTGATCCGGCAAACAAACCACCGCT
GGTAGCGGTGGTTTTTTTGTTTGCAAGCAGCAGATTACGCGCAGAAAAAAAGGATCTCAAGAAGATCCTT
TGATCTTTTCTACGGGGTCTGACGCTCAGTGGAACGAAAACTCACGTTAAGGGATTTTGGTCATGAGATT
ATCAAAAAGGATCTTCACCTAGATCCTTTTAAATTAAAAATGAAGTTTTAAATCAATCTAAAGTATATAT
GAGTAAACTTGGTCTGACAGTTACCAATGCTTAATCAGTGAGGCACCTATCTCAGCGATCTGTCTATTTC
GTTCATCCATAGTTGCCTGACTCCCCGTCGTGTAGATAACTACGATACGGGAGGGCTTACCATCTGGCCC
CAGTGCTGCAATGATACCGCGAGACCCACGCTCACCGGCTCCAGATTTATCAGCAATAAACCAGCCAGCC
GGAAGGGCCGAGCGCAGAAGTGGTCCTGCAACTTTATCCGCCTCCATCCAGTCTATTAATTGTTGCCGGG
AAGCTAGAGTAAGTAGTTCGCCAGTTAATAGTTTGCGCAACGTTGTTGCCATTGCTACAGGCATCGTGGT
GTCACGCTCGTCGTTTGGTATGGCTTCATTCAGCTCCGGTTCCCAACGATCAAGGCGAGTTACATGATCC
CCCATGTTGTGCAAAAAAGCGGTTAGCTCCTTCGGTCCTCCGATCGTTGTCAGAAGTAAGTTGGCCGCAG
TGTTATCACTCATGGTTATGGCAGCACTGCATAATTCTCTTACTGTCATGCCATCCGTAAGATGCTTTTC
TGTGACTGGTGAGTACTCAACCAAGTCATTCTGAGAATAGTGTATGCGGCGACCGAGTTGCTCTTGCCCG
GCGTCAATACGGGATAATACCGCGCCACATAGCAGAACTTTAAAAGTGCTCATCATTGGAAAACGTTCTT
CGGGGCGAAAACTCTCAAGGATCTTACCGCTGTTGAGATCCAGTTCGATGTAACCCACTCGTGCACCCAA
CTGATCTTCAGCATCTTTTACTTTCACCAGCGTTTCTGGGTGAGCAAAAACAGGAAGGCAAAATGCCGCA
AAAAAGGGAATAAGGGCGACACGGAAATGTTGAATACTCATACTCTTCCTTTTTCAATATTATTGAAGCA
TTTATCAGGGTTATTGTCTCATGAGCGGATACATATTTGAATGTATTTAGAAAAATAAACAAATAGGGGT
TCCGCGCACATTTCCCCGAAAAGTGCCACCTGACGTCTAAGAAACCATTATTATCATGACATTAACCTAT
AAAAATAGGCGTATCACGAGGCCCTTTCGTCTCG
Features (pLannotate 1.2.2; 12 found; start..end, strand, type, name):
    134..233     +  misc_feature   bom (fragment): basis of mobility region from pBR322
    239..393     -  CDS            lacZα (fragment): LacZα fragment of β-galactosidase; lacZ fragment
    417..435     +  promoter       T7 promoter: promoter for bacteriophage T7 RNA polymerase
    615..800     +  CDS            rps17e: RS17E_METTH - Experimental evidence at protein level: Swiss-Prot protein existence level 1. From Methanothermobacter thermautotrophicus (strain ATCC 29096 / DSM 1053 / JCM 10044 / NBRC 100330 / Delta H) (Methanobacterium thermoautotrophicum).
    844..860     -  protein_bind   lac operator: The lac repressor binds to the lac operator to inhibit transcription in E. coli. This inhibition can be relieved by adding lactose or isopropyl-β-D-thiogalactopyranoside (IPTG). lac repressor encoded by lacI
    868..898     -  promoter       lac promoter: promoter for the E. coli lac operon
    913..934     -  protein_bind   CAP binding site: CAP binding activates transcription in the presence of cAMP. E. coli catabolite activator protein
    947..1039    -  CDS            lacI (fragment): lac repressor; lacI; The lac repressor binds to the lac operator to inhibit transcription in E. coli. This inhibition can be relieved by adding lactose or isopropyl-β-D-thiogalactopyranoside (IPTG).
   1222..1810    -  rep_origin     ori: high-copy-number ColE1/pMB1/pBR322/pUC origin of replication
   1981..2841    -  CDS            AmpR: β-lactamase; bla; confers resistance to ampicillin, carbenicillin, and related antibiotics
   2842..2946    -  promoter       AmpR promoter: bla
   3041..32      +  CDS            rop (fragment) (across the origin): Rop protein, which maintains plasmids at low copy number; rop
