[The description below was written by a language model from this plasmid's Addgene catalogue record and pLannotate feature annotations shown in this document.]
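Description:
Rp51a_SUS1 5'ss_No_BP_pBP-pUC18 is a small (about 3.0 kb) pUC18-based plasmid carrying a mutated version of the model RP51A pre-mRNA substrate derived from the Saccharomyces cerevisiae ribosomal protein gene RPS17A. It is propagated in E. coli through the high-copy ColE1/pUC origin and selected with ampicillin via the β-lactamase gene and its native promoter. The insert was cloned between the HindIII and EcoRI sites of the polylinker, interrupting lacZα. Remnants of the lac promoter, operator, CAP site and short lacI, bom and rop fragments are backbone leftovers. Although the catalogue lists the vector type as bacterial and yeast expression, no yeast origin, yeast marker or yeast promoter is annotated in either sequence record.

The feature tables show a T7 promoter directly upstream of the insert, oriented toward it. This arrangement is consistent with producing the RP51A transcript by in vitro run-off transcription, though the record does not state it explicitly. The coding segment annotated as an archaeal rps17e homologue is simply a similarity hit to the yeast RPS17A exon sequence. Three intronic splicing signals are altered. The 5' splice site is changed to the non-consensus sequence found in the SUS1 gene, the consensus branch point is replaced with a non-functional sequence, and a nearby pseudo branch point is likewise mutated. Together these changes weaken 5' splice site recognition and remove branch point recognition. The associated publication concerns the dynamics of spliceosome E complex formation, so the construct probably serves as a variant substrate for testing how these signals contribute to early spliceosome assembly. The depositor and sequencing-derived records differ by one nucleotide in length and give the same annotation.
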