Addgene plasmid #100990: Rp51a_SUS1 5'ss_No_BP_pBP-pUC18
Purpose: Contains model Rp51a with a GGTAtGT->tGTAtGa 5'SS mutant (SUS1 5'SS sequence). Also contains TACTAAC->GTTAGTG BP mutataion and a TACAAAC->GTTTGTG pseudo BP mutation
Depositing lab: Aaron Hoskins. Depositing organization: University of Wisconsin, Madison. Publication: Dynamics and consequences of spliceosome E complex formation. Larson JD, Hoskins AA. Elife. 2017 Aug 22;6. pii: 27592. doi: 10.7554/eLife.27592. PubMed 28829039.
Backbone
  Vector backbone: pUC18
  Vector type: Bacterial Expression, Yeast Expression
Growth in bacteria
  Bacterial resistance: Ampicillin, 100 μg/mL
  Growth temperature: 37°C
  Growth strain: DH5alpha
  Copy number: Unknown
Gene/Insert
  Gene/Insert name: RP51A
  Species: S. cerevisiae (budding yeast)
  Mutation: GGTAtGT->tGTAtGa 5'SS mutant, TACTAAC->GTTAGTG BP mutataion and a TACAAAC->GTTTGTG pseudo BP mutation
  Entrez Gene: RPS17A (a.k.a. YML024W, RP51A, RPL51A)
  Cloning method: Restriction Enzyme; 5′ cloning site HindIII (unknown if destroyed); 3′ cloning site EcoRI (unknown if destroyed)
  Sequencing primers: 5′ M13 forward; 3′ M13 reverse
Terms and licenses: Academic/Nonprofit Terms; Industry Terms: Not Available to Industry
How to cite: Rp51a_SUS1 5'ss_No_BP_pBP-pUC18 was a gift from Aaron Hoskins (Addgene plasmid # 100990 ; http://n2t.net/addgene:100990 ; RRID:Addgene_100990)
